>Addgene plasmid #40783 | BBa_J72114-BBa_J72104 | depositor full sequence | sequence record 121249 | BBa_J72114-BBa_J72104 sequence 23969 bps
GAATTCATGAGATCTCATGGCGAATTAATCTTTCTGCGAATTGAGATGACGCCACTGGCTGGGCGTCATC
CCGGTTTCCCGGGTAAACACCACCGAAAAATAGTTACTATCTTCAAAGCCACATTCGGTCGAAATATCAC
TGATTAACAGGCGGCTATGCTGGAGAAGATATTGCGCATGACACACTCTGACCTGTCGCAGATATTGATT
GATGGTCATTCCAGTCTGCTGGCGAAATTGCTGACGCAAAACGCGCTCACTGCACGATGCCTCATCACAA
AATTTATCCAGCGCAAAGGGACTTTTCAGGCTAGCCGCCAGCCGGGTAATCAGCTTATCCAGCAACGTTT
CGCTGGATGTTGGCGGCAACGAATCACTGGTGTAACGATGGCGATTCAGCAACATCACCAACTGCCCGAA
CAGCAACTCAGCCATTTCGTTAGCAAACGGCACATGCTGACTACTTTCATGCTCAAGCTGACCGATAACC
TGCCGCGCCTGCGCCATCCCCATGCTACCTAAGCGCCAGTGTGGTTGCCCTGCGCTGGCGTTAAATCCCG
GAATCGCCCCCTGCCAGTCAAGATTCAGTTTCAGACGCTCCGGGCAATAAATAATATTCTGCAAAACCAG
ATCGTTAACGGAAGCGTAGGAGTGTTTATCGTCAGCATGAATGTAAAAGAGATCGCCACGGGTAATGCGA
TAAGGGCGATCGTTGAGTACATGCAGGCCATTACCGCGCCAGACAATCACCAGCTCACAAAAATCATGTG
TATGTTCAGCAAAGACATCTTGCGGATAACGGTCAGCCACAGCGACTGCCTGCTGGTCGCTGGCAAAAAA
ATCATCTTTGAGAAGTTTTAACTGATGCGCCACCGTGGCTACCTCGGCCAGAGAACGAAGTTGATTATTC
GCAATATGGCGTACAAATACGTTGAGAAGATTCGCGTTATTGCAGAAAGCCATCCCGTCCCTGGCGAATA
TCACGCGGTGACCAGTTAAACTCTCGGCGAAAAAGCGTCGAAAAGTGGTTACTGTCGCTGAATCCACAGC
GATAGGCGATGTCAGTAACGCTGGCCTCGCTGTGGCGTAGCAGATGTCGGGCTTTCATCAGTCGCAGGCG
GTTCAGGTATCGCTGAGGCGTCAGTCCCGTTTGCTGCTTAAGCTGCCGATGTAGCGTACGCAGTGAAAGA
GAAAATTGATCCGCCACGGCATCCCAATTCACCTCATCGGCAAAATGGTCCTCCAGCCAGGCCAGAAGCA
AGTTGAGACGTGATGCGCTGTTTTCCAGGTTCTCCTGCAAACTGCTTTTACGCAGCAAGAGCAGTAATTG
CATAAACAAGATTTCGCGACTGGCGGTCGAGGGTAAATCATTTTCCCCTTCCTGCTGTTCCATCTGTGCA
ACCAGCTGTCGCACCTGCTGCAATACGCTGTGGTTAACGCGCCAGTGAGACGGATACTGCCCATCCAGCT
CTTGTGGCAGCAACTGATTCAGCCCGGCGAGAAACTGAAATCGATCCGGCGAGCGATACAGCACATTGGT
CAGACACAGATTATCGGTATGTTCATACAGATGCCGATCATGATCGCGTACGAAACAGACCGTGCCACCG
GTGATGGTATAGGGCTGCCCATTAAACACATGAATACCCGTGCCATGTTCGACAATCACAATTTCATGAA
AATCATGATGATGTTCAGGAAAATCCGCCTGCGGGAGCCGGGGTTCTATCGCCACGGACGCGTTACCAGA
CGGAAAAAAATCCACACTATGTAATACGGTCATACTGGCCTCCTGATGTCGTCAACACGGCGAAATAGTA
ATCACGAGGTCAGGTTCTTACCTTAAATTTTCGACGGAAAACCACGTAAAAAACGTCGATTTTTCAAGAT
ACAGCGTGAATTTTCAGGAAATGCGGTGAGCATCACATCACCACAATTCAGCAAATTGTGAACATCATCA
CGTTCATCTTTCCCTGGTTGCCAATGGCCCATTTTCCTGTCAGTAACGAGAAGGTCGCGAATACAGGCGC
TTTTTAGACTGGTCGTAATGAAATTCAGCAGGATGGATCTAACTTAAGTTGAAATTACCCCCATTAAATG
GATGGCAAATATGACTAAAAAAATTTCATTCATTATTAACGGCCAGGTTGAAATCTTTCCCGAAAGTGAT
GATTTAGTGCAATCCATTAATTTTGGTGATAATAGTGTTTACCTGCCAATATTGAATGACTCTCATGTAA
AAAACATTATTGATTGTAATGGAAATAACGAATTACGGTTGCATAACATTGTCAATTTTCTCTATACGGT
AGGGCAAAGATGGAAAAATGAAGAATACTCAAGACGCAGGACATACATTCGTGACTTAAAAAAATATATG
GGATATTCAGAAGAAATGGCTAAGCTAGAGGCCAATTGGATATCTATGATTTTATGTTCTAAAGGCGGCC
TTTATGATGTTGTAGAAAATGAACTTGGTTCTCGCCATATCATGGATGAATGGCTACCTCAGGATGAAAG
TTATGTTCGGGCTTTTCCGAAAGGTAAATCTGTACATCTGTTGGCAGGTAATGTTCCATTATCTGGGATC
ATGTCTATATTACGCGCAATTTTAACTAAGAATCAGTGTATTATAAAAACATCGTCAACCGATCCTTTTA
CCGCTAATGCATTAGCGTTAAGTTTTATTGATGTAGACCCTAATCATCCGATAACGCGCTCTTTATCTGT
TATATATTGGCCCCACCAAGGTGATACATCACTCGCAAAAGAAATTATGCGACATGCGGATGTTATTGTC
GCTTGGGGAGGGCCAGATGCGATTAATTGGGCGGTAGAGCATGCGCCATCTTATGCTGATGTGATTAAAT
TTGGTTCTAAAAAGAGTCTTTGCATTATCGATAATCCTGTTGATTTGACGTCCGCAGCGACAGGTGCGGC
TCATGATGTTTGTTTTTACGATCAGCGAGCTTGTTTTTCTGCCCAAAACATATATTACATGGGAAATCAT
TATGAGGAATTTAAGTTAGCGTTGATAGAAAAACTTAATCTATATGCGCATATATTACCGAATGCCAAAA
AAGATTTTGATGAAAAGGCGGCCTATTCTTTAGTTCAAAAAGAAAGCTTGTTTGCTGGATTAAAAGTAGA
GGTGGATATTCATCAACGTTGGATGATTATTGAGTCAAATGCAGGTGTGGAATTTAATCAACCACTTGGC
AGATGTGTGTACCTTCATCACGTCGATAATATTGAGCAAATATTGCCTTATGTTCAAAAAAATAAGACGC
AAACCATATCTATTTTTCCTTGGGAGTCATCATTTAAATATCGAGATGCGTTAGCATTAAAAGGTGCGGA
AAGGATTGTAGAAGCAGGAATGAATAACATATTTCGAGTTGGTGGATCTCATGACGGAATGAGACCGTTG
CAACGATTAGTGACATATATTTCTCATGAAAGGCCATCTAACTATACGGCTAAGGATGTTGCGGTTGAAA
TAGAACAGACTCGATTCCTGGAAGAAGATAAGTTCCTTGTATTTGTCCCATAATAGGTAAAAGTATGGAA
AATGAATCAAAATATAAAACCATCGACCACGTTATTTGTGTTGAAGGAAATAAAAAAATTCATGTTTGGG
AAACGCTGCCAGAAGAAAACAGCCCAAAGAGAAAGAATGCCATTATTATTGCGTCTGGTTTTGCCCGCAG
GATGGATCATTTTGCTGGTCTGGCGGAATATTTATCGCGGAATGGATTTCATGTGATCCGCTATGATTCG
CTTCACCACGTTGGATTGAGTTCAGGGACAATTGATGAATTTACAATGTCTATAGGAAAGCAGAGCTTGT
TAGCAGTGGTTGATTGGTTAACTACACGAAAAATAAATAACTTCGGTATGTTGGCTTCAAGCTTATCTGC
GCGGATAGCTTATGCAAGCCTATCTGAAATCAATGCTTCGTTTTTAATCACCGCAGTCGGTGTTGTTAAC
TTAAGATATTCTCTTGAAAGAGCTTTAGGGTTTGATTATCTCAGTCTACCCATTAATGAATTGCCGGATA
ATCTAGATTTTGAAGGCCATAAATTGGGTGCTGAAGTCTTTGCGAGAGATTGTCTTGATTTTGGTTGGGA
AGATTTAGCTTCTACAATTAATAACATGATGTATCTTGATATACCGTTTATTGCTTTTACTGCAAATAAC
GATAATTGGGTCAAGCAAGATGAAGTTATCACATTGTTATCAAATATTCGTAGTAATCGATGCAAGATAT
ATTCTTTGTTAGGAAGTTCGCATGACTTGAGTGAAAATTTAGTGGTCCTGCGCAATTTTTATCAATCGGT
TACGAAAGCCGCTATCGCGATGGATAATGATCATCTGGATATTGATGTTGATATTACTGAACCGTCATTT
GAACATTTAACTATTGCGACAGTCAATGAACGCCGAATGAGAATTGAGATTGAAAATCAAGCAATTTCTC
TGTCTTAAAATCTATTGAGATATTCTATCACTCAAATAGCAATATAAGGACTCTCTATGAAATTTGGAAA
CTTTTTGCTTACATACCAACCTCCCCAATTTTCTCAAACAGAGGTAATGAAACGTTTGGTTAAATTAGGT
CGCATCTCTGAGGAGTGTGGTTTTGATACCGTATGGTTACTGGAGCATCATTTCACGGAGTTTGGTTTGC
TTGGTAACCCTTATGTCGCTGCTGCATATTTACTTGGCGCGACTAAAAAATTGAATGTAGGAACTGCCGC
TATTGTTCTTCCCACAGCCCATCCAGTACGCCAACTTGAAGATGTGAATTTATTGGATCAAATGTCAAAA
GGACGATTTCGGTTTGGTATTTGCCGAGGGCTTTACAACAAGGACTTTCGCGTATTCGGCACAGATATGA
ATAACAGTCGCGCCTTAGCGGAATGCTGGTACGGGCTGATAAAGAATGGCATGACAGAGGGATATATGGA
AGCTGATAATGAACATATCAAGTTCCATAAGGTAAAAGTAAACCCCGCGGCGTATAGCAGAGGTGGCGCA
CCGGTTTATGTGGTGGCTGAATCAGCTTCGACGACTGAGTGGGCTGCTCAATTTGGCCTACCGATGATAT
TAAGTTGGATTATAAATACTAACGAAAAGAAAGCACAACTTGAGCTTTATAATGAAGTGGCTCAAGAATA
TGGGCACGATATTCATAATATCGACCATTGCTTATCATATATAACATCTGTAGATCATGACTCAATTAAA
GCGAAAGAGATTTGCCGGAAATTTCTGGGGCATTGGTATGATTCTTATGTGAATGCTACGACTATTTTTG
ATGATTCAGACCAAACAAGAGGTTATGATTTCAATAAAGGGCAGTGGCGTGACTTTGTATTAAAAGGACA
TAAAGATACTAATCGCCGTATTGATTACAGTTACGAAATCAATCCCGTGGGAACGCCGCAGGAATGTATT
GACATAATTCAAAAAGACATTGATGCTACAGGAATATCAAATATTTGTTGTGGATTTGAAGCTAATGGAA
CAGTAGACGAAATTATTGCTTCCATGAAGCTCTTCCAGTCTGATGTCATGCCATTTCTTAAAGAAAAACA
ACGTTCGCTATTATATTAGCTAAGGAGAAAGAAATGAAATTTGGATTGTTCTTCCTTAACTTCATCAATT
CAACAACTGTTCAAGAACAAAGTATAGTTCGCATGCAGGAAATAACGGAGTATGTTGATAAGTTGAATTT
TGAACAGATTTTAGTGTATGAAAATCATTTTTCAGATAATGGTGTTGTCGGCGCTCCTCTGACTGTTTCT
GGTTTTCTGCTCGGTTTAACAGAGAAAATTAAAATTGGTTCATTAAATCACATCATTACAACTCATCATC
CTGTCGCCATAGCGGAGGAAGCTTGCTTATTGGATCAGTTAAGTGAAGGGAGATTTATTTTAGGGTTTAG
TGATTGCGAAAAAAAAGATGAAATGCATTTTTTTAATCGCCCGGTTGAATATCAACAGCAACTATTTGAA
GAGTGTTATGAAATCATTAACGATGCTTTAACAACAGGCTATTGTAATCCAGATAACGATTTTTATAGCT
TCCCTAAAATATCTGTAAATCCCCATGCTTATACGCCAGGCGGACCTCGGAAATATGTAACAGCAACCAG
TCATCATATTGTTGAGTGGGCGGCCAAAAAAGGTATTCCTCTCATCTTTAAGTGGGATGATTCTAATGAT
GTTAGATATGAATATGCTGAAAGATATAAAGCCGTTGCGGATAAATATGACGTTGACCTATCAGAGATAG
ACCATCAGTTAATGATATTAGTTAACTATAACGAAGATAGTAATAAAGCTAAACAAGAGACGCGTGCATT
TATTAGTGATTATGTTCTTGAAATGCACCCTAATGAAAATTTCGAAAATAAACTTGAAGAAATAATTGCA
GAAAACGCTGTCGGAAATTATACGGAGTGTATAACTGCGGCTAAGTTGGCAATTGAAAAGTGTGGTGCGA
AAAGTGTATTGCTGTCCTTTGAACCAATGAATGATTTGATGAGCCAAAAAAATGTAATCAATATTGTTGA
TGATAATATTAAGAAGTACCACATGGAATATACCTAATAGATTTCGAGTTGCAGCGAGGCGGCAAGTGAA
CGAATCCCCAGGAGCATAGATAACTATGTGACTGGGGTGAGTGAAAGCAGCCAACAAAGCAGCAGCTTGA
AAGATGAAGGGTATAAAAGAGTATGACAGCAGTGCTGCCATACTTTCTAATATTATCTTGAGGAGTAAAA
CAGGTATGACTTCATATGTTGATAAACAAGAAATTACAGCAAGCTCAGAAATTGATGATTTGATTTTTTC
GAGCGATCCATTAGTGTGGTCTTACGACGAGCAGGAAAAAATCAGAAAGAAACTTGTGCTTGATGCATTT
CGTAATCATTATAAACATTGTCGAGAATATCGTCACTACTGTCAGGCACACAAAGTAGATGACAATATTA
CGGAAATTGATGACATACCTGTATTCCCAACATCGGTTTTTAAGTTTACTCGCTTATTAACTTCTCAGGA
AAACGAGATTGAAAGTTGGTTTACCAGTAGCGGCACGAATGGTTTAAAAAGTCAGGTGGCGCGTGACAGA
TTAAGTATTGAGAGACTCTTAGGCTCTGTGAGTTATGGCATGAAATATGTTGGTAGTTGGTTTGATCATC
AAATAGAATTAGTCAATTTGGGACCAGATAGATTTAATGCTCATAATATTTGGTTTAAATATGTTATGAG
TTTGGTGGAATTGTTATATCCTACGACATTTACCGTAACAGAAGAACGAATAGATTTTGTTAAAACATTG
AATAGTCTTGAACGAATAAAAAATCAAGGGAAAGACCTTTGTCTTATTGGTTCGCCATACTTTATTTATT
TACTCTGCCATTATATGAAAGATAAAAAAATCTCATTTTCTGGAGATAAAAGCCTTTATATCATAACCGG
AGGCGGCTGGAAAAGTTACGAAAAAGAATCTCTGAAACGTGATGATTTCAATCATCTTTTATTTGATACT
TTCAATCTCAGTGATATTAGTCAGATCCGAGATATATTTAATCAAGTTGAACTCAACACTTGTTTCTTTG
AGGATGAAATGCAGCGTAAACATGTTCCGCCGTGGGTATATGCGCGAGCGCTTGATCCTGAAACGTTGAA
ACCTGTACCTGATGGAACGCCGGGGTTGATGAGTTATATGGATGCGTCAGCAACCAGTTATCCAGCATTT
ATTGTTACCGATGATGTCGGGATAATTAGCAGAGAATATGGTAAGTATCCCGGCGTGCTCGTTGAAATTT
TACGTCGCGTCAATACGAGGACGCAGAAAGGGTGTGCTTTAAGCTTAACCGAAGCGTTTGATAGTTGAGG
ATCTTTAAGGAGGTAAAAAAAATGAAACATTCTTCCGATATCTGCATTGTTGGTGCTGGTATTTCTGGTT
TGACGTGCGCAAGCCATCTGCTGGACAGCCCGGCATGCCGTGGTCTGAGCCTGCGTATCTTTGACATGCA
GCAAGAAGCCGGTGGCCGTATCCGCAGCAAAATGCTGGATGGTAAGGCAAGCATTGAACTGGGCGCAGGT
CGCTACTCCCCTCAGTTGCACCCGCATTTCCAAAGCGCAATGCAGCACTATAGCCAAAAGAGCGAAGTCT
ATCCGTTCACCCAGTTGAAGTTCAAATCTCACGTGCAGCAAAAGCTGAAGCGCGCCATGAATGAACTGTC
CCCGCGTCTGAAAGAGCATGGTAAAGAGAGCTTTTTGCAGTTTGTCAGCCGTTATCAAGGTCACGATAGC
GCGGTTGGTATGATCCGCTCTATGGGTTACGACGCACTGTTCCTGCCGGATATCAGCGCAGAAATGGCCT
ACGACATTGTGGGTAAGCACCCGGAGATCCAGAGCGTGACGGACAACGACGCGAACCAATGGTTTGCAGC
GGAAACGGGCTTTGCTGGTCTGATTCAGGGCATCAAGGCTAAGGTTAAGGCGGCAGGTGCGCGTTTTAGC
CTGGGTTATCGTCTGCTGAGCGTCCGTACCGACGGTGACGGCTACCTGCTGCAACTGGCAGGTGACGACG
GCTGGAAACTGGAGCACCGTACCCGCCATCTGATTCTGGCGATTCCGCCGAGCGCGATGGCGGGTTTGAA
TGTTGATTTTCCAGAAGCCTGGTCCGGTGCGCGCTATGGCAGCCTGCCGCTGTTTAAGGGCTTTCTGACG
TACGGTGAGCCGTGGTGGTTGGACTACAAACTGGACGATCAGGTGCTGATTGTTGACAACCCGCTGCGCA
AAATCTATTTCAAAGGCGATAAGTACCTGTTCTTCTATACCGATAGCGAGATGGCGAATTACTGGCGCGG
TTGTGTCGCGGAGGGCGAGGACGGTTACCTGGAGCAAATTCGCACCCATTTGGCTAGCGCACTGGGTATC
GTCCGTGAACGTATCCCGCAACCGCTGGCACACGTTCACAAGTATTGGGCGCACGGCGTTGAGTTTTGCC
GTGATTCTGATATTGACCACCCGAGCGCACTGTCTCATCGCGACAGCGGTATCATCGCGTGCTCCGATGC
GTACACGGAGCATTGTGGTTGGATGGAGGGCGGTCTGCTGAGCGCCCGTGAGGCAAGCCGTCTGCTGTTG
CAGCGTATCGCCGCGTGATTAAGGAGGTAAAAAAAATGAGCATTCTGGATTTCCCGCGTATCCACTTCCG
TGGCTGGGCCCGTGTCAATGCGCCGACCGCGAACCGCGATCCGCACGGCCACATCGATATGGCCAGCAAT
ACCGTGGCGATGGCGGGTGAGCCGTTCGACCTGGCACGCCATCCTACGGAGTTCCACCGTCACCTGCGCT
CCCTGGGTCCGCGCTTCGGCTTGGATGGTCGTGCTGACCCGGAAGGCCCGTTCAGCCTGGCCGAGGGCTA
CAACGCTGCCGGTAACAACCACTTTTCGTGGGAGAGCGCAACCGTTAGCCACGTGCAATGGGATGGCGGT
GAGGCGGATCGTGGTGACGGTCTGGTCGGTGCTCGTTTGGCACTGTGGGGTCACTACAATGATTATCTGC
GTACCACCTTCAATCGTGCTCGTTGGGTCGACAGCGACCCGACGCGCCGTGACGCTGCACAAATCTATGC
GGGCCAATTCACCATTAGCCCGGCTGGTGCCGGTCCGGGTACGCCGTGGCTGTTTACGGCAGACATTGAT
GATAGCCATGGTGCACGTTGGACGCGTGGCGGCCACATTGCAGAGCGTGGCGGCCACTTCTTGGATGAAG
AGTTTGGTCTGGCACGCCTGTTTCAGTTCTCTGTGCCGAAAGATCACCCACATTTTCTGTTTCACCCGGG
TCCGTTTGATTCCGAGGCCTGGCGTCGTCTGCAATTGGCTCTGGAGGATGACGACGTTCTGGGTCTGACC
GTGCAATATGCGTTGTTCAATATGAGCACCCCGCCTCAGCCGAACAGCCCGGTTTTTCACGATATGGTCG
GTGTTGTCGGTCTGTGGCGTCGTGGTGAACTGGCGAGCTACCCGGCTGGTCGTCTGCTGCGTCCGCGTCA
ACCGGGTCTGGGTGACCTGACCCTGCGCGTCAACGGTGGTCGCGTTGCGCTGAATTTGGCGTGTGCCATT
CCGTTCAGCACTCGTGCCGCGCAGCCAAGCGCACCGGACCGCCTGACCCCGGACCTGGGTGCCAAACTGC
CGCTGGGCGATCTGCTGCTGCGTGATGAGGACGGCGCACTGTTGGCACGTGTGCCGCAGGCTCTGTACCA
AGACTATTGGACGAATCACGGTATTGTGGACCTGCCGCTGCTGCGCGAACCGCGTGGTAGCTTGACCCTG
AGCAGCGAACTGGCGGAGTGGCGTGAGCAAGACTGGGTCACCCAAAGCGACGCGTCTAACCTGTACCTGG
AGGCACCGGATCGCCGTCACGGTCGCTTTTTCCCTGAGAGCATCGCGCTGCGCAGCTACTTTCGCGGTGA
AGCGCGTGCGCGTCCGGATATCCCGCATCGTATCGAGGGCATGGGCCTGGTCGGCGTCGAATCTCGTCAG
GATGGCGACGCTGCGGAATGGCGTCTGACGGGTCTGCGTCCGGGTCCGGCACGCATTGTTCTGGACGATG
GTGCCGAGGCGATCCCTCTGCGTGTTCTGCCTGACGATTGGGCGCTGGATGACGCGACCGTCGAAGAAGT
GGATTACGCCTTTTTGTACCGCCACGTTATGGCGTATTACGAGCTGGTGTATCCATTCATGAGCGACAAG
GTGTTTTCCCTGGCTGATCGTTGCAAATGTGAAACGTACGCACGTCTGATGTGGCAGATGTGTGATCCGC
AGAACCGCAACAAGTCCTATTACATGCCGAGCACCCGCGAACTGTCGGCACCGAAAGCTCGTTTGTTCTT
GAAGTATCTGGCCCACGTGGAAGGCCAGGCACGCCTGCAAGCACCTCCGCCAGCGGGTCCGGCACGCATT
GAATCTAAAGCCCAGTTGGCGGCAGAGCTGCGTAAAGCCGTCGACCTGGAGCTGTCTGTGATGCTGCAAT
ACCTGTACGCGGCGTATAGCATTCCGAACTATGCACAGGGCCAACAACGTGTTCGTGACGGTGCGTGGAC
CGCCGAGCAGCTGCAACTGGCGTGCGGTAGCGGTGACCGTCGCCGTGATGGCGGTATTCGTGCAGCACTG
CTGGAAATTGCTCATGAAGAAATGATTCATTACCTGGTCGTTAACAACCTGCTGATGGCCCTGGGCGAGC
CGTTCTACGCGGGTGTCCCGCTGATGGGCGAAGCGGCACGTCAGGCGTTTGGCCTGGACACCGAGTTCGC
TCTGGAACCGTTTAGCGAAAGCACGCTGGCACGTTTTGTTCGTCTGGAATGGCCGCACTTTATCCCAGCA
CCGGGCAAATCCATCGCGGACTGCTATGCCGCCATTCGTCAGGCGTTTTTGGATCTGCCGGACTTGTTTG
GTGGCGAGGCAGGTAAGCGTGGCGGTGAACACCACCTGTTCCTGAATGAGCTGACCAACCGTGCGCATCC
GGGTTATCAACTGGAAGTTTTCGATCGCGACTCGGCGCTGTTTGGTATTGCATTTGTGACCGATCAGGGC
GAAGGTGGCGCTCTGGACAGCCCGCACTACGAACATAGCCATTTTCAACGTCTGCGTGAAATGAGCGCGC
GTATCATGGCTCAAAGCGCACCGTTCGAACCGGCGCTGCCGGCGTTGCGTAATCCGGTTCTGGATGAGAG
CCCGGGTTGCCAACGTGTCGCAGACGGTCGTGCGCGTGCGCTGATGGCATTGTACCAAGGCGTTTATGAG
CTGATGTTTGCGATGATGGCGCAGCACTTCGCCGTGAAACCGCTGGGTAGCTTGCGTCGCAGCCGCCTGA
TGAACGCAGCAATCGATCTGATGACCGGTCTGTTGCGTCCGCTGAGCTGCGCGCTGATGAACCTGCCAAG
CGGCATCGCCGGTCGCACGGCCGGTCCGCCGCTGCCGGGTCCGGTTGACACCCGTAGCTATGACGACTAC
GCGCTGGGCTGTCGCATGCTGGCACGCCGTTGCGAGCGTCTGCTGGAGCAGGCGAGCATGCTGGAACCGG
GTTGGCTGCCGGATGCGCAGATGGAGCTGCTGGATTTCTATCGTCGCCAAATGCTGGACTTGGCGTGCGG
CAAACTGAGCCGCGAGGCCTAATGATCCTTAAGGAGGTAAAAAAAATGAAACGTGCGATTATCGTTGGTG
GCGGCCTGGCGGGTGGCCTGACCGCGATCTACCTGGCGAAGCGTGGCTACGAAGTGCACGTCGTGGAGAA
GCGTGGTGATCCTCTGCGCGATCTGAGCTCTTACGTGGACGTTGTTAGCAGCCGTGCGATCGGCGTGAGC
ATGACCGTTCGTGGTATCAAGAGCGTTTTGGCTGCGGGCATTCCGCGTGCAGAGCTGGATGCGTGTGGCG
AACCGATCGTGGCAATGGCTTTCTCCGTGGGTGGTCAGTATCGCATGCGCGAACTGAAGCCGTTGGAGGA
TTTCCGTCCGCTGAGCTTGAACCGTGCGGCGTTTCAAAAGCTGCTGAACAAATACGCGAACCTGGCAGGC
GTTCGTTACTACTTTGAGCATAAGTGCCTGGATGTTGACCTGGATGGTAAGAGCGTGTTGATTCAGGGCA
AAGATGGTCAGCCGCAGCGTCTGCAAGGTGACATGATTATCGGTGCGGATGGCGCCCACAGCGCCGTCCG
TCAGGCGATGCAGAGCGGCCTGCGTCGTTTCGAGTTCCAGCAAACGTTCTTCCGCCATGGCTACAAAACC
CTGGTTTTGCCGGACGCGCAAGCACTGGGTTACCGTAAAGACACGCTGTACTTTTTCGGCATGGATTCCG
GTGGCCTGTTCGCGGGTCGTGCGGCTACGATCCCAGATGGTAGCGTCAGCATCGCCGTTTGCCTGCCGTA
CTCGGGTAGCCCTTCCCTGACGACCACCGACGAACCGACGATGCGTGCGTTCTTCGATCGTTACTTCGGT
GGCCTGCCGCGTGACGCGCGTGACGAAATGCTGCGTCAGTTTCTGGCGAAGCCGAGCAACGACCTGATTA
ACGTGCGCTCTAGCACCTTTCACTATAAGGGTAATGTGCTGTTGCTGGGTGATGCTGCGCATGCGACTGC
GCCGTTCCTGGGTCAGGGTATGAACATGGCGCTGGAGGACGCCCGCACGTTTGTCGAGCTGCTGGACCGC
CACCAGGGCGACCAAGACAAAGCCTTTCCGGAGTTCACGGAGCTGCGCAAAGTCCAGGCAGACGCAATGC
AAGACATGGCTCGCGCCAACTATGACGTTTTGAGCTGCTCGAACCCGATCTTTTTCATGCGTGCGCGTTA
CACGCGTTACATGCATTCCAAGTTTCCGGGCCTGTATCCGCCGGATATGGCCGAGAAACTGTACTTTACG
AGCGAGCCGTACGATCGTCTGCAACAAATCCAGCGTAAACAGAATGTTTGGTACAAGATTGGTCGCGTGA
ATTGATGATCTTTAAGGAGGTAAAAAAAATGGAGAACCGTGAGCCACCACTGTTGCCAGCCCGTTGGAGC
AGCGCCTATGTCTCTTATTGGAGCCCGATGCTGCCGGATGACCAGCTGACCAGCGGCTATTGCTGGTTCG
ACTATGAACGTGACATCTGTCGTATTGACGGCCTGTTCAATCCGTGGAGCGAGCGTGATACTGGTTATCG
CCTGTGGATGTCGGAGGTTGGTAATGCGGCCAGCGGCCGTACCTGGAAACAAAAAGTCGCCTATGGTCGT
GAGCGTACCGCCCTGGGTGAACAGCTGTGTGAGCGTCCGCTGGATGATGAGACTGGCCCTTTTGCCGAAT
TGTTCCTGCCACGCGATGTCCTGCGCCGTCTGGGTGCCCGTCACATTGGCCGTCGCGTGGTTCTGGGTCG
CGAAGCGGACGGTTGGCGTTACCAGCGCCCAGGTAAAGGTCCGAGCACCCTGTACCTGGATGCGGCGAGC
GGCACTCCACTGCGCATGGTCACCGGCGATGAAGCGTCGCGTGCAAGCCTGCGTGATTTTCCGAATGTGA
GCGAGGCGGAGATCCCGGACGCGGTTTTCGCGGCCAAGCGCTAAGGATCTCCAGGCATCAAATAAAACGA
AAGGCTCAGTCGAAAGACTGGGCCTTTCGTTTTATCTGTTGTTTGTCGGTGAACGCTCTCTACTAGAGTC
ACACTGGCTCACCTTCGGGTGGGCCTTTCTGCGTTTATAGGATCTGTTAATGCTAGCTCAGTCCTAGGGA
CTCTGCTAGCGGATCTATTTCACTAGGGAAGCCACTATGACCATGATTACGGATTCACTGGCCGTCGTTT
TACAACGTCGTGACTGGGAAAACCCTGGCGTTACCCAACTTAATCGCCTTGCAGCACATCCCCCTTTCGC
CAGCTGGCGTAATAGCGAAGAGGCCCGCACCGATCGCCCTTCCCAACAGTTGCGCAGCCTGAATGGCGAA
TGGCGCTTTGCCTGGTTTCCGGCACCAGAAGCGGTGCCGGAAAGCTGGCTGGAGTGCGATCTTCCTGAGG
CCGATACTGTCGTCGTCCCCTCAAACTGGCAGATGCACGGTTACGATGCGCCCATCTACACCAACGTGAC
CTATCCCATTACGGTCAATCCGCCGTTTGTTCCCACGGAGAATCCGACGGGTTGTTACTCGCTCACATTT
AATGTTGATGAAAGCTGGCTACAGGAAGGCCAGACGCGAATTATTTTTGATGGCGTTAACTCGGCGTTTC
ATCTGTGGTGCAACGGGCGCTGGGTCGGTTACGGCCAGGACAGTCGTTTGCCGTCTGAATTTGACCTGAG
CGCATTTTTACGCGCCGGAGAAAACCGCCTCGCGGTGATGGTGCTGCGCTGGAGTGACGGCAGTTATCTG
GAAGATCAGGATATGTGGCGGATGAGCGGCATTTTCCGTGACGTCTCGTTGCTGCATAAACCGACTACAC
AAATCAGCGATTTCCATGTTGCCACTCGCTTTAATGATGATTTCAGCCGCGCTGTACTGGAGGCTGAAGT
TCAGATGTGCGGCGAGTTGCGTGACTACCTACGGGTAACAGTTTCTTTATGGCAGGGTGAAACGCAGGTC
GCCAGCGGCACCGCGCCTTTCGGCGGTGAAATTATCGATGAGCGTGGTGGTTATGCCGATCGCGTCACAC
TACGTCTGAACGTCGAAAACCCGAAACTGTGGAGCGCCGAAATCCCGAATCTCTATCGTGCGGTGGTTGA
ACTGCACACCGCCGACGGCACGCTGATTGAAGCAGAAGCCTGCGATGTCGGTTTCCGCGAGGTGCGGATT
GAAAATGGTCTGCTGCTGCTGAACGGCAAGCCGTTGCTGATTCGAGGCGTTAACCGTCACGAGCATCATC
CTCTGCATGGTCAGGTCATGGATGAGCAGACGATGGTGCAGGATATCCTGCTGATGAAGCAGAACAACTT
TAACGCCGTGCGCTGTTCGCATTATCCGAACCATCCGCTGTGGTACACGCTGTGCGACCGCTACGGCCTG
TATGTGGTGGATGAAGCCAATATTGAAACCCACGGCATGGTGCCAATGAATCGTCTGACCGATGATCCGC
GCTGGCTACCGGCGATGAGCGAACGCGTAACGCGAATGGTGCAGCGCGATCGTAATCACCCGAGTGTGAT
CATCTGGTCGCTGGGGAATGAATCAGGCCACGGCGCTAATCACGACGCGCTGTATCGCTGGATCAAATCT
GTCGATCCTTCCCGCCCGGTGCAGTATGAAGGCGGCGGAGCCGACACCACGGCCACCGATATTATTTGCC
CGATGTACGCGCGCGTGGATGAAGACCAGCCCTTCCCGGCTGTGCCGAAATGGTCCATCAAAAAATGGCT
TTCGCTACCTGGAGAGACGCGCCCGCTGATCCTTTGCGAATACGCCCACGCGATGGGTAACAGTCTTGGC
GGTTTCGCTAAATACTGGCAGGCGTTTCGTCAGTATCCCCGTTTACAGGGCGGCTTCGTCTGGGACTGGG
TGGATCAGTCGCTGATTAAATATGATGAAAACGGCAACCCGTGGTCGGCTTACGGCGGTGATTTTGGCGA
TACGCCGAACGATCGCCAGTTCTGTATGAACGGTCTGGTCTTTGCCGACCGCACGCCGCATCCAGCGCTG
ACGGAAGCAAAACACCAGCAGCAGTTTTTCCAGTTCCGTTTATCCGGGCAAACCATCGAAGTGACCAGCG
AATACCTGTTCCGTCATAGCGATAACGAGCTCCTGCACTGGATGGTGGCGCTGGATGGTAAGCCGCTGGC
AAGCGGTGAAGTGCCTCTGGATGTCGCTCCACAAGGTAAACAGTTGATTGAACTGCCTGAACTACCGCAG
CCGGAGAGCGCCGGGCAACTCTGGCTCACAGTACGCGTAGTGCAACCGAACGCGACCGCATGGTCAGAAG
CCGGGCACATCAGCGCCTGGCAGCAGTGGCGTCTGGCGGAAAACCTCAGTGTGACGCTCCCCGCCGCGTC
CCACGCCATCCCGCATCTGACCACCAGCGAAATGGATTTTTGCATCGAGCTGGGTAATAAGCGTTGGCAA
TTTAACCGCCAGTCAGGCTTTCTTTCACAGATGTGGATTGGCGATAAAAAACAACTGCTGACGCCGCTGC
GCGATCAGTTCACCCGTGCACCGCTGGATAACGACATTGGCGTAAGTGAAGCGACCCGCATTGACCCTAA
CGCCTGGGTCGAACGCTGGAAGGCGGCGGGCCATTACCAGGCCGAAGCAGCGTTGTTGCAGTGCACGGCA
GATACACTTGCTGATGCGGTGCTGATTACGACCGCTCACGCGTGGCAGCATCAGGGGAAAACCTTATTTA
TCAGCCGGAAAACCTACCGGATTGATGGTAGTGGTCAAATGGCGATTACCGTTGATGTTGAAGTGGCGAG
CGATACACCGCATCCGGCGCGGATTGGCCTGAACTGCCAGCTGGCGCAGGTAGCAGAGCGGGTAAACTGG
CTCGGATTAGGGCCGCAAGAAAACTGTCCCGACCGCCTTACTGCCGCCTGTTTTGACCGCTGGGATCTGC
CATTGTCAGACATGTATACCCCGTACGTCTTCCCGAGCGAAAACGGTCTGCGCTGCGGGACGCGCGAATT
GAATTATGGCCCACACCAGTGGCGCGGCGACTTCCAGTTCAACATCAGCCGCTACAGTCAACAGCAACTG
ATGGAAACCAGCCATCGCCATCTGCTGCACGCGGAAGAAGGCACATGGCTGAATATCGACGGTTTCCATA
TGGGGATTGGTGGCGACGACTCCTGGAGCCCGTCAGTATCGGCGGAATTTCAGCTGAGCGCCGGTCGCTA
CCATTACCAGTTGGTCTGGTGTCAAAAATAAGGATCCGAGGCTTGGATTCTCACCAATAAAAAACGCCCG
GCGGCAACCGAGCGTTCTGAACAAATCCAGATGGAGTTCTGAGGTCATTACTGGATCTATCAACAGGAGT
CCAAGCGAGCTCGATATCAAATTACGCCCCGCCCTGCCACTCATCGCAGTACTGTTGTAATTCATTAAGC
ATTCTGCCGACATGGAAGCCATCACAAACGGCATGATGAACCTGAATCGCCAGCGGCATCAGCACCTTGT
CGCCTTGCGTATAATATTTGCCCATGGTGAAAACGGGGGCGAAGAAGTTGTCCATATTGGCCACGTTTAA
ATCAAAACTGGTGAAACTCACCCAGGGATTGGCTGAGACGAAAAACATATTCTCAATAAACCCTTTAGGG
AAATAGGCCAGGTTTTCACCGTAACACGCCACATCTTGCGAATATATGTGTAGAAACTGCCGGAAATCGT
CGTGGTATTCACTCCAGAGCGATGAAAACGTTTCAGTTTGCTCATGGAAAACGGTGTAACAAGGGTGAAC
ACTATCCCATATCACCAGCTCACCGTCTTTCATTGCCATACGAAATTCCGGATGAGCATTCATCAGGCGG
GCAAGAATGTGAATAAAGGCCGGATAAAACTTGTGCTTATTTTTCTTTACGGTCTTTAAAAAGGCCGTAA
TATCCAGCTGAACGGTCTGGTTATAGGTACATTGAGCAACTGACTGAAATGCCTCAAAATGTTCTTTACG
ATGCCATTGGGATATATCAACGGTGGTATATCCAGTGATTTTTTTCTCCATTTTAGCTTCCTTAGCTCCT
GAAAATCTCGATAACTCAAAAAATACGCCCGGTAGTGATCTTATTTCATTATGGTGAAAGTTGGAACCTC
TTACGTGCCCGATCAAAGATCCGCACCGCCGGACATCAGCGCTAGCGGAGTGTATACTGGCTTACTATGT
TGGCACTGATGAGGGTGTCAGTGAAGTGCTTCATGTGGCAGGAGAAAAAAGGCTGCACCGGTGCGTCAGC
AGAATATGTGATACAGGATATATTCCGCTTCCTCGCTCACTGACTCGCTACGCTCGGTCGTTCGACTGCG
GCGAGCGGAAATGGCTTACGAACGGGGCGGAGATTTCCTGGAAGATGCCAGGAAGATACTTAACAGGGAA
GTGAGAGGGCCGCGGCAAAGCCGTTTTTCCATAGGCTCCGCCCCCCTGACAAGCATCACGAAATCTGACG
CTCAAATCAGTGGTGGCGAAACCCGACAGGACTATAAAGATACCAGGCGTTTCCCCCTGGCGGCTCCCTC
GTGCGCTCTCCTGTTCCTGCCTTTCGGTTTACCGGTGTCATTCCGCTGTTATGGCCGCGTTTGTCTCATT
CCACGCCTGACACTCAGTTCCGGGTAGGCAGTTCGCTCCAAGCTGGACTGTATGCACGAACCCCCCGTTC
AGTCCGACCGCTGCGCCTTATCCGGTAACTATCGTCTTGAGTCCAACCCGGAAAGACATGCAAAAGCACC
ACTGGCAGCAGCCACTGGTAATTGATTTAGAGGAGTTAGTCTTGAAGTCATGCGCCGGTTAAGGCTAAAC
TGAAAGGACAAGTTTTGGTGACTGCGCTCCTCCAAGCCAGTTACCTCGGTTCAAAGAGTTGGTAGCTCAG
AGAACCTTCGAAAAACCGCCCTGCAAGGCGGTTTTTTCGTTTTCAGAGCAAGAGATTACGCGCAGACCAA
AACGATCTCAAGAAGATCATCTTATTAATCAGATAAAATATTTCTAGAGGCCTCCCCTGATTCTGTGGAT
AACCGGGATCTGTAAGGATCAACCACTTTGTACAAGAAAGCTGGGTCGAATTGAGATCCGAACGGTTTAT
TACGTACATCAGGTAAAACTGACCGATAAGCCGCTTTCTTTTGGGTATAGTGTCGTGGACAGTCATTCAT
CTTTCTGCCCCTCCAAAAGTAAAAACCCGCCGAAGCGGGTTTTTACGTAAAACAGGTGAAACTGACCGAT
AAGCCGCTTTCTTTTGGGTATAGTGTCGTGGACAGTCATTCATCTTTCTGCCCCTCCAAAAGCAAAAACC
CGCCGAAGCGGGTTTTTACGTAAACCAGGTGAAACTGACCGATAAGCCGCTTTCTTTTGGGTATAGCGTC
GTGGACAGTCATTCATCTTTCTGCCCCTCCAAAAGCAAAAACCCGCCGAAGCGGGTTTTTACGTAAATCA
GGTGAAACTGACCGATAAGCCGGGTTCTGTCGTGGACAGTCATTCATCTAGGCCAGCAATCGCCAGATCC
TTAATCATCATCCCCGTACAGTTTGCGGGTAACTTCTTCGTCTTCCTCCTCGTCTTCGTCCAGATCCTGT
TCAAGCCATGCTTCGTTTGATATGCCTTCCGCATCGACATCACCATAACCACCTGTATCGACGATATCGG
CAATTTCTTCTCTACGATGCTCAATCCACAATGCGGCATCAGCGCGGCGGCTGGCGGCCCGTTCTCGCGT
GATTTTATCCAGATCCTCAAGTGATGGAGCGCCAGATGCTGTTTGGTTTTCCTCATCATCGGTATTGGTC
TTAGGAGCACGCAGATCGGCTTTGATTTGCTCCAGCATCAGGGGCGGCACTTTTCCTCCATGCGCCTCGA
TGAACTCAGCCGCTTCCAGCACTGACCAGTTATTTTCACGCTTTCGTTCGTATGCCAGCTTAACAATGCC
AGCTTGCCCCATAGATAAAGCGTGCTTTTCCGCCTCCCGGCTTTCTTTTCGATAGTTATTCCGGATGCTG
TAAATGGTGTTGATCAGGCTGCTTATCTGCGCGGAACAGCTGTTTAGCATGCTCGCGATACGGTATTCAG
GCGGAGTACCTTCATCATCGTCTTTTTGCTGATCGCGCATTTCCTGCACCAGGCGAATACACGTATCCCT
GGCGTTCTCCAGCATAAGGAGATGAGAAAGAGACTTTTCCAGAAGAGTGGTTTCCAGAACATCGGCCCCG
GACCGACGCAACATAGCGCGCGCGGCCTTCCGCGCTTCAACGTTATCTATCAGGTAATCGCCAACTTCGA
ACTCAAAGCGTTCACCATCATCATCCAGGGTGTCGCGTTCCAGGCGATCACGTAAGGTCCGGTGGGCGCG
GGTGATCACGTCATGATCATCTGAACGATCATTTATGCGCTTATTTTGGCGCTTCGCATTCTCGACTGCG
GCACTGACAACGGCATTAACTCTTTGTTTTTCCGCTATTTCAGCCGCAATGTGATCACCTGCATGTTGAT
CATTAGAGTGATCAATGATCATGCTTTTTAGTGGCTTCCTGACTGGCTTATTTGGCTTGCGGCTGTCCGT
AGTCCTGGTGTCTTCTTTGAAGGCACGGAGATAACGACGTGCGGTATTAGGGTTAAGATTAAACTCGGCG
GCATACTGTGCGATGGTGTAACCACCATCTCGCGCCAGGCGAGCAAAATTCTTCTTGTGATCGTCCCAGG
TCACTTATGCTTCCTTTCGAGATCCCAACAATATTCCTACTCAATGAACAAATGACTACTCGTAGAATCG
GTTAACACACCAGATTCAGATCCTTACCCTCTGAATCCTGCCGGTATACCCCATTGTTCGTTATCTTTAT
TTTTGGCTAAAACCGCATTAAGAGCTTCGTTTACCGTCATGCAATGCGGTAGGTTATCGAAGTTTGATAT
CCCGCCAATATCAGGCGAACGCTTGTTTTTCAGGTAAGCATATTTCCGCGCAGCCGCCTCTACTTTCTGC
TTGAACTCATGTTTTTGAGTGCGTTTTTTGGATAACCGCAGATTGTCAGCCTTTGCTTTTGCCTTAGCGA
TCCATGAAGTCAATTTTTTGAGGCTGGTTGTTCCGGCACCGCCGGAAACTGATCTTTTTGTTTTTTTAAC
TTGTGACTTCTTATTCTTTATTGCCACGTCATCCTGACAGGGGGAGGGGGTATCATTTTGACATGGGGGT
GTGGATAAAAAATTAAATAAAGCCAATGTCTTAGCGAGAACAGCTTTAACCTTGGTTGCCGCTGACGAAA
TCTTTAATTTGCTTTCTATCAGCGCATTTTTGGCTTGTTGTGCGAAGGCCAAAAAGGATGGTGTAAACCG
GTACAGGTTAGCGCGACGTTCACGGTGATCGCCGATAACAATCTCTACAGACAGAATACCTTTGTTTACA
GCTTCACGGAATGCACGAACGACGGTTGATTGGCTATAACCAGTTTCTGCCGCGATCAGGCGGTGAGGCT
TGTGAATGAAGTATTCACTGGTTGTTGCCGCGAGATTTGCACATTGCGACAGGATATGCCCGGCGCTACG
GGATAGACCGGAGTGTGTTACAAAGCAGGCCAATTCATAGCCAGAAAAAGTAAAATCGCTTTAAGATCCC
CGAGTTCTCTTAAACCAAGGTTTAGGATTGAAATGATGACGCCGGAAACTTCTTATAAAGCGTGGAAACA
GCCACATCATAGATGATTGCAACCTGCTTACGGGGGATGCCCTTCTCCAGCAATCGCCGCATTTGCTGCC
ATGTTTCTTCTTGGTATTTAGGCCGACGCCCACCTATACGACCTTCTGCGCGAGCTGCATCAAGTCCAGC
GCGTGTACGTTCAACGATAAGCTCACGTTCCATTTCTGCCAGCGCCCCCATTACGTGAAAGAAAAAGCGC
CCCATTGGTGTACTGGTGTCGATGGAGTCAGTGAGACTCCGGAAGTTAATGCCTCTGTCACGCAGCTCTT
CCACCAGCACAACTAAGTGACGCATGCTGCGCCCAAGACGGTCTAACTTCCATACGACCAGGGTATCACC
TCTGGAAAGTTACGGAGTACCTTTTTTAACCCAGGGCGCTCAGCCTTTTTGCCGCTCGCCTTGTCCTCAA
AAATTAGCTCACATCCTGCGCTTTCAAGAGCGTTTCGTTGTAAAGCAGTGTTTTGTTCATTTGTTGATAC
GCGTACATAGCCTATTAGAGATCCTATAAACGCAGAAAGGCCCACCCGAAGGTGAGCCAGTGTGACTCTA
GTAGAGAGCGTTCACCGACAAACAACAGATAAAACGAAAGGCCCAGTCTTTCGACTGAGCCTTTCGTTTT
ATTTGATGCCTGGAGATCCTTATTGTGAGTCTGGCTGGTTAGTGGCCATGAGATATTCGATTGTGTCAGT
GAGATCATCCAGGTCGTCTTGGGTGATGCGGTACTCCTGATTGGATATCTTTGAGTAGTGTTCAGCAATG
GCGCGGGCAGCGTCGGTTTCGGCGGGGTCTACAGATAAAGCGTTAGAGCAATGTCTAACGTCGTCGATGG
TTGGTGGAATGAAAGCCATAATTATGCCTCACTGTAAGATCCGGGTATGGAGAAACAGTAGAGAGTTGCG
ATAAAAAGCGTCAGGTAAGATCCGCTAATCTTATGGATAAAAATGCTATGGCATAGCAAAGTGTGACGCC
GTGCAAATAATCAATGTGGACTTTTCTGCCGTGATTATAGACACTTTTGTTACGCGTTTTTGTCATGGCT
TTGGTCCCGCTTTGTTACAGAATGCTTTTAATAAGCGGGGTTACCGGTTTGGTTAGCGAGAAGAGCCAGT
AAAAGACGCAGTGACGGCAATGTCTGATGCAATATGGACAATTGGTTTCTTCTCTGAATGGCGGGAGTAT
GAAAAGTATGGCTGAAGCGCAAAATGATCCCCTGCTGCCGGGATACTCGTTTAATGCCCATCTGGTGGCG
GGTTTAACGCCGATTGAGGCCAACGGTTATCTCGATTTTTTTATCGACCGACCGCTGGGAATGAAAGGTT
ATATTCTCAATCTCACCATTCGCGGTCAGGGGGTGGTGAAAAATCAGGGACGAGAATTTGTTTGCCGACC
GGGTGATATTTTGCTGTTCCCGCCAGGAGAGATTCATCACTACGGTCGTCATCCGGAGGCTCGCGAATGG
TATCACCAGTGGGTTTACTTTCGTCCGCGCGCCTACTGGCATGAATGGCTTAACTGGCCGTCAATATTTG
CCAATACGGGGTTCTTTCGCCCGGATGAAGCGCACCAGCCGCATTTCAGCGACCTGTTTGGGCAAATCAT
TAACGCCGGGCAAGGGGAAGGGCGCTATTCGGAGCTGCTGGCGATAAATCTGCTTGAGCAATTGTTACTG
CGGCGCATGGAAGCGATTAACGAGTCGCTCCATCCACCGATGGATAATCGGGTACGCGAGGCTTGTCAGT
ACATCAGCGATCACCTGGCAGACAGCAATTTTGATATCGCCAGCGTCGCACAGCATGTTTGCTTGTCGCC
GTCGCGTCTGTCACATCTTTTCCGCCAGCAGTTAGGGATTAGCGTCTTAAGCTGGCGCGAGGACCAACGT
ATCAGCCAGGCGAAGCTGCTTTTGAGCACCACCCGGATGCCTATCGCCACCGTCGGTCGCAATGTTGGTT
TTGACGATCAACTCTATTTCTCGCGGGTATTTAAAAAATGCACCGGGGCCAGCCCGAGCGAGTTCCGTGC
CGGTTGTGAAGAAAAAGTGAATGATGTAGCCGTCAAGTTGTCATAATTGGTAACGAATCAGACAATTGAC
GGCTCGATGGAGTAGCATAGAGATCTCAT
Features (pLannotate 1.2.2; 29 found; start..end, strand, type, name):
     25..873     -  CDS            rhaR: transcriptional activator of rhaR and rhaS; E. coli rhaR; needed for rhamnose-dependent activation of the rhaB promoter
    950..1783    -  CDS            rhaS: RHAS_ECOLI - Also known as rhaC2. Experimental evidence at protein level: Swiss-Prot protein existence level 1. Activates expression of the rhaBAD and rhaT operons. From Escherichia coli (strain K12).
   1929..2047    +  promoter       rhaB promoter: promoter of the E. coli rhaBAD operon, conferring tight induction with L-rhamnose and repression with D-glucose in the presence of RhaR and RhaS (Giacalone et al., 2006)
   2111..3553    +  CDS            LuxC: LuxC fatty acid reductase; luxC; from the Photorhabdus luminescens bioluminescence operon
   3565..4488    +  CDS            LuxD: LuxD acyltransferase; luxD; from the Photorhabdus luminescens bioluminescence operon
   4537..5619    +  CDS            LuxA: LuxA luciferase subunit; luxA; from the Photorhabdus luminescens bioluminescence operon
   5634..6614    +  CDS            luxB: LUXB1_PHOLU - Experimental evidence at protein level: Swiss-Prot protein existence level 1. Light-emitting reaction in luminous bacteria. The specific role of the beta subunit is unknown, but it is absolutely required for bioluminescence activity. From Photorhabdus luminescens (Xenorhabdus luminescens).
   6796..7908    +  CDS            LuxE: LuxE; luxE; from the Photorhabdus luminescens bioluminescence operon
   7932..9185    +  CDS            vioA: VIOA_CHRVO - Experimental evidence at protein level: Swiss-Prot protein existence level 1. The enzyme generates the imine form of indole 3-pyruvate (IPA) from L-tryptophan (L-Trp), with concomitant two-electron reduction of O(2) to H(2)O(2). From Chromobacterium violaceum (strain ATCC 12472 / DSM 30191 / JCM 1249 / NBRC 12614 / NCIMB 9131 / NCTC 9757).
   9206..12199   +  CDS            vioB: VIOB_CHRVO - Experimental evidence at protein level: Swiss-Prot protein existence level 1. Catalyzes the hydrogen peroxide-dependent dimerization of two L-tryptophan-derived molecules (imine form of indole 3-pyruvate (IPA)), to form an uncharacterized product suggested to be indole-3-pyruvate imine dimer that can spontaneously convert into dichlorochromopyrrolate (CPA). The uncharacterized product is the substrate of VioE. From Chromobacterium violaceum (strain ATCC 12472 / DSM 30191 / JCM 1249 / NBRC 12614 / NCIMB 9131 / NCTC 9757).
  12226..13512   +  CDS            vioC: VIOC_CHRVO - Experimental evidence at protein level: Swiss-Prot protein existence level 1. Catalyzes the hydroxylation of the 16-position of protoviolaceinate and protodeoxyviolaceinate to form violacein and deoxyviolacein, respectively. From Chromobacterium violaceum (strain ATCC 12472 / DSM 30191 / JCM 1249 / NBRC 12614 / NCIMB 9131 / NCTC 9757).
  14129..14200   +  terminator     rrnB T1 terminator: transcription terminator T1 from the E. coli rrnB gene
  14216..14243   +  terminator     T7Te terminator: phage T7 early transcription terminator
  14317..17391   +  CDS            lacZ: β-galactosidase; lacZ
  17407..17501   -  terminator     lambda t0 terminator: transcription terminator from phage lambda
  17525..18181   -  CDS            cat: CAT_ECOLX - Experimental evidence at protein level: Swiss-Prot protein existence level 1. This enzyme is an effector of chloramphenicol resistance in bacteria. From Escherichia coli. This protein is used as a marker in many commonly used cloning vectors, such as pACYC184.
  18182..18279   -  promoter       cat promoter: promoter of the E. coli cat gene encoding chloramphenicol acetyltransferase
  18308..18334   +  misc_feature   bom (fragment): basis of mobility region from pBR322
  18433..18488   -  rep_origin     RSF ori (fragment): Plasmids containing the RSF 1030 origin of replication can be propagated in E. coli cells that contain additional plasmids with compatible origins.
  18576..19121   -  rep_origin     p15A ori: Plasmids containing the medium-copy-number p15A origin of replication can be propagated in E. coli cells that contain a second plasmid with the ColE1 origin.
  19163..19185   +  rep_origin     RSF ori (fragment): Plasmids containing the RSF 1030 origin of replication can be propagated in E. coli cells that contain additional plasmids with compatible origins.
  19202..19226   +  protein_bind   attB2: mutant version of attB; recombination site for the Gateway® BP reaction BP Clonase™
  19674..20861   -  CDS            pacA: PACA_BPP1 - Protein inferred from homology: Swiss-Prot protein existence level 3. Necessary for recognition and cleavage of the phage packaging site (pac), together with the pacB protein. Both are probably the two major subunits of the phage PACase. From Escherichia phage P1 (Bacteriophage P1).
  20957..21760   -  CDS            repL: REPL_BPP1 - Protein predicted: Swiss-Prot protein existence level 4. Essential for L-replicon function. Necessary for initiation of DNA replication from the L-replicon at oriL (Probable). From Escherichia phage P1 (Bacteriophage P1).
  21810..22226   -  CDS            gin (fragment): GIN_BPMU - Experimental evidence at protein level: Swiss-Prot protein existence level 1. Performs inversion of a viral 3 kp segment (G-segment) that encodes two alternate pairs of tail fiber proteins thereby modifying the host specificity of the virus. Binds as a dimer to the viral gix sites which are 34-bp palindromic sequences that flank the invertible G-segment. Catalyzes site-specific recombination in the presence of the host factor Fis. Gin dimers bound to each of the gix sites and host factor Fis bound to the enhancer come together to form the synaptic complex. Each Gin monomer introduce
  22361..22388   -  terminator     T7Te terminator: phage T7 early transcription terminator
  22404..22475   -  terminator     rrnB T1 terminator: transcription terminator T1 from the E. coli rrnB gene
  22727..23011   -  promoter       araBAD promoter: araBAD; promoter of the L-arabinose operon of E. coli; the araC regulatory gene is transcribed in the opposite direction (Guzman et al., 1995)
  23038..23916   +  CDS            araC: L-arabinose regulatory protein; araC
