[The description below was written by a language model from this plasmid's Addgene catalogue record and pLannotate feature annotations shown in this document.]
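Description:
BBa_J72114-BBa_J72104 is a large (about 24 kb) bacterial P1-based phagemid built for synthetic biology work in E. coli, combining a phagemid backbone (BBa_J72114) with an 18.5 kb multi-reporter insert (BBa_J72104). It replicates from a p15A origin and is selected with chloramphenicol through a cat gene driven by its own promoter. The catalogue lists it as high copy, although p15A is generally regarded as a medium-copy origin compatible with ColE1-type plasmids. The backbone also carries bacteriophage P1 elements: pacA, which in P1 contains and helps recognise the packaging (pac) site, and repL, the initiator for the P1 lytic replicon. An araC gene and araBAD promoter lie upstream of this region, with a short ORF annotated as a gin-like fragment between the promoter and repL. This layout suggests arabinose-inducible control of the phage functions, though the record does not state this explicitly. Together, these parts should allow the plasmid to be packaged into P1 particles and transferred between cells by transduction.

The payload is a set of easily scored reporters. The rhamnose regulators rhaR and rhaS sit divergently from the rhaB promoter, which drives the Photorhabdus luminescens luxCDABE operon for substrate-free bioluminescence. It is followed in the same orientation by Chromobacterium violaceum violacein-pathway genes. The catalogue names VioABCE, while the annotation detects vioA, vioB and vioC and leaves an unannotated gap before the rrnB T1/T7Te terminators where vioE may lie. This pathway produces a pigment that turns colonies deep purple. A lacZ gene follows the terminators, and no promoter is annotated for it. The associated work concerns scalable plasmid transfer, and this construct appears to serve as a large test cargo for P1 phagemid delivery.
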