Addgene plasmid #40783: BBa_J72114-BBa_J72104
Depositing lab: Christopher Anderson. Depositing organization: University of California, Berkeley. Publication: Scalable plasmid transfer using engineered P1-based phagemids. Kittleson JT, DeLoache W, Cheng HY, Anderson JC. ACS Synth Biol. 2012 Dec 21;1(12):583-9. doi: 10.1021/sb300054p. Epub 2012 Aug 30. PubMed 23656280.
Backbone
  Vector backbone: p15a, CamR, phagemid
  Vector type: Bacterial Expression, Luciferase, Synthetic Biology ; Phagemid
Growth in bacteria
  Bacterial resistance: Chloramphenicol, 25 μg/mL
  Growth temperature: 37°C
  Growth strain: DH10B
  Growth instructions: This plasmid will turn strains carrying it a deep purple (more purple the older the colonies are).
  Copy number: High Copy
Gene/Insert
  Gene/Insert name: RhaRS + pRhaB + LuxCDABE, VioABCE, LacZ
  Insert size (bp): 18521
Terms and licenses: Academic/Nonprofit Terms; Industry Terms: Not Available to Industry
Depositor comments: For detailed composition information, look up the backbone (BBa_J72114) and insert (BBa_J72104) on the Registry of Standard Biological Parts (partsregistry.org)
How to cite: BBa_J72114-BBa_J72104 was a gift from Christopher Anderson (Addgene plasmid # 40783 ; http://n2t.net/addgene:40783 ; RRID:Addgene_40783)
