>Addgene plasmid #40783 | BBa_J72114-BBa_J72104 | addgene partial sequence | sequence record 56555 | CAT-F 5'-GTTTGTGATGGCTTCCATGTC-3'
GTACTGCGATGAGTGGCAGGGCGGGGCGTAATTTGATATCGAGCTCGCTTGGACTCCTGTTGATAGATCC
AGTAATGACCTCAGAACTCCATCTGGATTTGTTCAGAACGCTCGGTTGCCGCCGGGCGTTTTTTATTGGT
GAGAATCCAAGCCTCGGATCCTTATTTTTGACACCAGACCAACTGGTAATGGTAGCGACCGGCGCTCAGC
TGAAATTCCGCCGATACTGACGGGCTCCAGGAGTCGTCGCCACCAATCCCCATATGGAAACCGTCGATAT
TCAGCCATGTGCCTTCTTCCGCGTGCAGCAGATGGCGATGGCTGGTTTCCATCAGTTGCTGTTGACTGTA
GCGGCTGATGTTGAACTGGAAGTCGCCGCGCCACTGGTGTGGGCCATAATTCAATTCGCGCGTCCCGCAG
CGCAGACCGTTTTCGCTCGGGAAGACGTACGGGGTATACATGTCTGACAATGGCAGATCCCAGCGGTCAA
AACAGGCGGCAGTAAGGCGGTCGGGACAGTTTTCTTGCGGCCCTAATCCGAGCCAGTTTACCCGCTCTGC
TACCTGCGCCAGCTGGCAGTTCAGGCCAATCCGCGCCGGATGCGGTGTATCGCTCGCCACTTCAACATCA
ACGGTAATCGCCATTTGACCACTACCATCAATCCGGTAGGTTTTCCGGCTGATAAATAAGGTTTTCCCCT
GATGCTGCCACGCGTGAGCGGTCGTAATCAGCACCGCATCAGCAAGTGTATCTGCCGTGCACTGCAACAA
CGCTGCTTCGGCCTGGTAATGGCCCGCCGCCTTCCAGCGTTCGACCCAGGCGTTAGGGTCAATGCGGGTC
GCTTCACTTACGCCAATGTCGTTATCCAGCGGTGCACGGGTGAACTGATCGCGCAGCGGCGTCAGCAGTT
GTTTTTTATCGCCAA
