>Addgene plasmid #40783 | BBa_J72114-BBa_J72104 | addgene partial sequence | sequence record 56556 | p15A-F 5'-gattacgcgcagaccaaaac-3'
CTTATTAATCAGATAAAATATTTCTAGAGGCCTCCCCTGATTCTGTGGATAACCGGGATCTGTAAGGATC
AACCACTTTGTACAAGAAAGCTGGGTCGAATTGAGATCCGAACGGTTTATTACGTACATCAGGTAAAACT
GACCGATAAGCCGCTTTCTTTTGGGTATAGTGTCGTGGACAGTCATTCATCTTTCTGCCCCTCCAAAAGT
AAAAACCCGCCGAAGCGGGTTTTTACGTAAAACAGGTGAAACTGACCGATAAGCCGCTTTCTTTTGGGTA
TAGTGTCGTGGACAGTCATTCATCTTTCTGCCCCTCCAAAAGCAAAAACCCGCCGAAGCGGGTTTTTACG
TAAACCAGGTGAAACTGACCGATAAGCCGCTTTCTTTTGGGTATAGCGTCGTGGACAGTCATTCATCTTT
CTGCCCCTCCAAAAGCAAAAACCCGCCGAAGCGGGTTTTTACGTAAATCAGGTGAAACTGACCGATAAGC
CGGGTTCTGTCGTGGACAGTCATTCATCTAGGCCAGCAATCGCCAGATCCTTAATCATCATCCCCGTACA
GTTTGCGGGTAACTTCTTCGTCTTCCTCCTCGTCTTCGTCCAGATCCTGTTCAAGCCATGCTTCGTTTGA
TATGCCTTCCGCATCGACATCACCATAACCACCTGTATCGACGATATCGGCAATTTCTTCTCTACGATGC
TCAATCCACAATGCGGCATCAGCGCGGCGGCTGGCGGCCCGTTCTCGCGTGATTTTATCCAGATCCTCAA
GTGATGGAGCGCCAGATGCTGTTTGGTTTTCCTCATCATCGGTATTGGTCTTAGGAGCACGCAGATCGGC
TTTGATTTGCTCCAGCATCAGGGGCGGCACTTTTCCTCCATGCGCCTCGATGAACTCAGCCGCTT
