>Addgene plasmid #40783 | BBa_J72114-BBa_J72104 | addgene partial sequence | sequence record 121248 | VioC-F 5'-ctcgaacccgatctttttca-3'
TTTCCGGGCCTGTATCCGCCGGATATGGCCGAGAAACTGTACTTTACGAGCGAGCCGTACGATCGTCTGC
AACAAATCCAGCGTAAACAGAATGTTTGGTACAAGATTGGTCGCGTGAATTGATGATCTTTAAGGAGGTA
AAAAAAATGGAGAACCGTGAGCCACCACTGTTGCCAGCCCGTTGGAGCAGCGCCTATGTCTCTTATTGGA
GCCCGATGCTGCCGGATGACCAGCTGACCAGCGGCTATTGCTGGTTCGACTATGAACGTGACATCTGTCG
TATTGACGGCCTGTTCAATCCGTGGAGCGAGCGTGATACTGGTTATCGCCTGTGGATGTCGGAGGTTGGT
AATGCGGCCAGCGGCCGTACCTGGAAACAAAAAGTCGCCTATGGTCGTGAGCGTACCGCCCTGGGTGAAC
AGCTGTGTGAGCGTCCGCTGGATGATGAGACTGGCCCTTTTGCCGAATTGTTCCTGCCACGCGATGTCCT
GCGCCGTCTGGGTGCCCGTCACATTGGCCGTCGCGTGGTTCTGGGTCGCGAAGCGGACGGTTGGCGTTAC
CAGCGCCCAGGTAAAGGTCCGAGCACCCTGTACCTGGATGCGGCGAGCGGCACTCCACTGCGCATGGTCA
CCGGCGATGAAGCGTCGCGTGCAAGCCTGCGTGATTTTCCGAATGTGAGCGAGGCGGAGATCCCGGACGC
GGTTTTCGCGGCCAAGCGCTAAGGATCTCCAGGCATCA
